Addgene plasmid #50804: MSP3.6-bio-His
Purpose: Expresses enzymatically monobiotinylated full length MSP3.6
Depositing lab: Gavin Wright. Depositing organization: Wellcome Sanger Institute. Publication: Towards a comprehensive Plasmodium falciparum merozoite cell surface and secreted recombinant protein library. Zenonos ZA, Rayner JC, Wright GJ. Malar J. 2014 Mar 12;13(1):93. doi: 10.1186/1475-2875-13-93. PubMed 24620899.
Backbone
  Vector backbone: pTT3
  Backbone manufacturer: Yves Durocher
  Backbone size w/o insert (bp): 6670
  Vector type: Mammalian Expression
Growth in bacteria
  Bacterial resistance: Ampicillin, 100 μg/mL
  Growth temperature: 37°C
  Growth strain: Top10
  Copy number: High Copy
Gene/Insert
  Gene/Insert name: MSP3.6 (alt name: PF10_0351)
  Species: P. falciparum
  Insert size (bp): 1652
  Mutation: all potential N-linked glycosylation sites (N-X-S/T, where X is not proline) were systematically removed by substituting alanine for serine/threonine at these sites.
  Promoter: CMV
  Tag / fusion protein: ratCD4d3+4,biotinylation sequence, 6xHis (C terminal on backbone)
  Cloning method: Restriction Enzyme; 5′ cloning site NotI (destroyed during cloning); 3′ cloning site AscI (not destroyed)
  Sequencing primers: 5′ CMV-F; 3′ EBVori-F (5'-CCACTCAGTGTTGGCAAATG-3')
Resource information
  A portion of this plasmid was derived from a plasmid made by: pTT3 was obtained from Yves Durocher, National Research Council of Canada
Terms and licenses: Academic/Nonprofit Terms; Industry Terms: Not Available to Industry
Depositor comments: Made by gene synthesis
How to cite: MSP3.6-bio-His was a gift from Gavin Wright (Addgene plasmid # 50804 ; http://n2t.net/addgene:50804 ; RRID:Addgene_50804)
