[The description below was written by a language model from this plasmid's Addgene catalogue record and pLannotate feature annotations shown in this document.]
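Description:
MSP3.6-bio-His is a mammalian expression plasmid built on the pTT3 backbone and designed to produce a soluble, secreted recombinant form of the Plasmodium falciparum merozoite protein MSP3.6 (PF10_0351). It is propagated in E. coli through a high-copy ColE1/pUC-type origin with ampicillin selection (AmpR). It also carries the Epstein-Barr virus oriP element, which allows episomal maintenance and enhanced transient expression in mammalian cells that supply EBNA1. Short lac, tet and bla fragments annotated near the bacterial origin appear to be backbone remnants rather than functional parts.

Expression is driven by the CMV enhancer and promoter, followed by adenovirus-derived leader and splice sequences and a chimeric intron, which are typical of pTT vectors and boost mRNA processing and translation. The transcript ends at a rabbit β-globin polyadenylation signal. The open reading frame begins with a mouse immunoglobulin heavy chain signal sequence that directs secretion. The feature table leaves the region between this signal sequence and the Cd4 fragment unannotated, and this is where the synthetic MSP3.6 insert of about 1.65 kb would sit. According to the record, all potential N-linked glycosylation sites in the insert were removed by replacing the serine or threonine of each sequon with alanine, preventing inappropriate glycosylation of the parasite protein in mammalian cells. The C-terminal fusion supplied by the backbone consists of rat CD4 domains 3 and 4, a biotinylation sequence and a 6xHis tag. Only the Cd4 portion was picked up by the automated annotation.

The biotinylation sequence permits enzymatic monobiotinylation for oriented capture on streptavidin, while the His tag supports purification. The plasmid belongs to a library of merozoite surface and secreted proteins.
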