Features (pLannotate 1.2.2; 18 found; start..end, strand, type, name):
      7..386     +  enhancer       CMV enhancer: human cytomegalovirus immediate early enhancer
    388..587     +  promoter       CMV promoter: human cytomegalovirus (CMV) immediate early promoter
    655..693     +  misc_feature   Ad SA (fragment): adenovirus major late transcript splice acceptor (Friedrich and Soriano, 1991)
    726..935     -  CDS            PTP (fragment): TERM_ADE02 - Experimental evidence at protein level: Swiss-Prot protein existence level 1. Protein covalently bound to the viral DNA that acts as a primer for viral genomic replication by DNA strand displacement. Assembles on the viral origin of replication in an initiation complex with viral polymerase, DBP, host NFIA and host POU2F1/OCT1. During initiation, the polymerase covalently couples the first dCTP with Ser- 580 of pTP. The terminal protein stimulates the template activity over 20 fold compared to protein-free templates. Neo-synthesized viral genomes are linked to two preterminal prot
    966..1055    +  intron         chimeric intron (fragment): chimera between introns from adenovirus and immunoglobulin heavy chain genes
   1074..1120    +  CDS            IgH signal sequence (fragment): signal sequence from the mouse immunoglobulin heavy chain variable region
   2808..3395    +  CDS            Cd4 (fragment): CD4_RAT - Experimental evidence at protein level: Swiss-Prot protein existence level 1. Integral membrane glycoprotein that plays an essential role in the immune response and serves multiple functions in responses against both external and internal offenses. In T-cells, functions primarily as a coreceptor for MHC class II molecule:peptide complex. The antigens presented by class II peptides are derived from extracellular proteins while class I peptides are derived from cytosolic proteins. Interacts simultaneously with the T-cell receptor (TCR) and the MHC class II presented by antigen presenti
   3555..3610    +  polyA_signal   β-globin poly(A) signal: rabbit β-globin polyadenylation signal (Gil and Proudfoot, 1987)
   4124..5805    -  rep_origin     oriP (fragment): Epstein-Barr virus oriP replication origin (Yates et al., 2000)
   5932..6036    +  promoter       AmpR promoter: bla
   6037..6897    +  CDS            AmpR: β-lactamase; bla; confers resistance to ampicillin, carbenicillin, and related antibiotics
   7068..7656    +  rep_origin     ori: high-copy-number ColE1/pMB1/pBR322/pUC origin of replication
   7839..7931    +  CDS            lacI (fragment): lac repressor; lacI; The lac repressor binds to the lac operator to inhibit transcription in E. coli. This inhibition can be relieved by adding lactose or isopropyl-β-D-thiogalactopyranoside (IPTG).
   7944..7965    +  protein_bind   CAP binding site: CAP binding activates transcription in the presence of cAMP. E. coli catabolite activator protein
   7980..8010    +  promoter       lac promoter: promoter for the E. coli lac operon
   8018..8034    +  protein_bind   lac operator: The lac repressor binds to the lac operator to inhibit transcription in E. coli. This inhibition can be relieved by adding lactose or isopropyl-β-D-thiogalactopyranoside (IPTG). lac repressor encoded by lacI
   8104..8120    +  promoter       tet promoter (fragment): E. coli promoter for tetracycline efflux protein gene
   8130..8155    -  CDS            bla(M) (fragment): β-lactamase lacking the signal sequence; bla(M); allows cytosolic expression of β-lactamase
>Addgene plasmid #50804 | MSP3.6-bio-His | depositor full sequence | sequence record 76204 | MSP3.6-bio-His sequence 8322 bps
CATGTTGACATTGATTATTGACTAGTTATTAATAGTAATCAATTACGGGGTCATTAGTTCATAGCCCATA
TATGGAGTTCCGCGTTACATAACTTACGGTAAATGGCCCGCCTGGCTGACCGCCCAACGACCCCCGCCCA
TTGACGTCAATAATGACGTATGTTCCCATAGTAACGCCAATAGGGACTTTCCATTGACGTCAATGGGTGG
AGTATTTACGGTAAACTGCCCACTTGGCAGTACATCAAGTGTATCATATGCCAAGTCCGCCCCCTATTGA
CGTCAATGACGGTAAATGGCCCGCCTGGCATTATGCCCAGTACATGACCTTACGGGACTTTCCTACTTGG
CAGTACATCTACGTATTAGTCATCGCTATTACCATGGTGATGCGGTTTTGGCAGTACACCAATGGGCGTG
GATAGCGGTTTGACTCACGGGGATTTCCAAGTCTCCACCCCATTGACGTCAATGGGAGTTTGTTTTGGCA
CCAAAATCAACGGGACTTTCCAAAATGTCGTAATAACCCCGCCCCGTTGACGCAAATGGGCGGTAGGCGT
GTACGGTGGGAGGTCTATATAAGCAGAGCTCGTTTAGTGAACCGTCAGATCCTCACTCTCTTCCGCATCG
CTGTCTGCGAGGGCCAGCTGTTGGGCTCGCGGTTGAGGACAAACTCTTCGCGGTCTTTCCAGTACTCTTG
GATCGGAAACCCGTCGGCCTCCGAACGGTACTCCGCCACCGAGGGACCTGAGCGAGTCCGCATCGACCGG
ATCGGAAAACCTCTCGAGAAAGGCGTCTAACCAGTCACAGTCGCAAGGTAGGCTGAGCACCGTGGCGGGC
GGCAGCGGGTGGCGGTCGGGGTTGTTTCTGGCGGAGGTGCTGCTGATGATGTAATTAAAGTAGGCGGTCT
TGAGACGGCGGATGGTCGAGGTGAGGTGTGGCAGGCTTGAGATCCAGCTGTTGGGGTGAGTACTCCCTCT
CAAAAGCGGGCATTACTTCTGCGCTAAGATTGTCAGTTTCCAAAAACGAGGAGGATTTGATATTCACCTG
GCCCGATCTGGCCATACACTTGAGTGACAATGACATCCACTTTGCCTTTCTCTCCACAGGTGTCCACTCC
CAGGTCCAAGTTTGCCACCATGGAGTTTCAGACCCAGGTACTCATGTCCCTGCTGCTCTGCATGTCTGGT
GCGGCCGCAAATGGCGCCCTGAGCGAGAATATCGAGAGCGCCGAGGAAATCGACGCCCTGAAAACAAACC
TGCGGAACGGCTACCTGAACAACGCCTACTTCAACGAGGAAAACAACAACCTGAACATCGAGAACGAGAT
CAACAACGCCAACTACAATGAAGTGACCGAGGAAACGAAAGAGGAACTGTACGACATCAATGAGAATATC
TTCCCCGACTACTTCTTCCTGGACATCTTCACCGAGAACAAAGAGCAGAAAAACGAAGAGGTGCCCATGA
AGATCGAGGTGGTCAACGACGGCGAGGAAGTGAAAACCGAGTACGTGTCCGAGAAGAACGAGGAAGTCGA
GAACAAGGCCGAGACAGAGATCGGGGAGGAACTGACCGAGAAGGTGGACGAGAAAGTGCCTGAAGAGGTG
GCCGAGGAACTGGTGGAAAAAGTGGATGAGGAAGTGGCAGAAGAACTGGTCGAGAAAGTCGACGAAAAGG
TCGCAGAAGAGGTCGACCAGAAAGTTGATGAAGAAGTCACAGAGGAACTCATTGAAAAGGTCGACGAGGA
AGTTACCGAAGAACTCATCGAGAAGGTTGACGAAGAAGTGGCTGAGGAATTGATAGAAAAGGTGGACGAA
GAGGTCGCAGAGGAACTTATCGAGAAAGTGGCCGACGAGCTGATTGAGAAAGTGGACGAGGAAGTCGCCG
AGGAACTCATAGAAAAAGTGGCTGATGAGCTTGTCGAAAAAGTCGCTGAAGAACTCGTTGAGAAAGTGGA
TGAAGAGGTTGCCGAAGAATTGGTTGAGAAGGTTGACGAGAAGGTGGCCGAAGAAGTCGATCAAAAAGTT
GACGAGGAAGTTACTGAGGAACTGATTGAGAAAGTCGATGAAGAAGTGACGGAAGAACTTATCGAAAAAG
TTGATGAAGAGGTCGCCGAGGAACTGATCGAAAAGGTCGACGAAGAGGTGGCCGAAGAACTCATTGAAAA
AGTCGCCGACGAGCTGGTGGAAAAGGTGGCAGAGGAACTTGTTGAGAAGGTGGACGAACAAGTGGCAGAG
GAACTCGTGGAAAAGGTTGACGAGCAGGTTGCCGAGGAACTGGTCGAGAAAGTTGATGAACAGGTGGTGG
AAGAGGTTGCAGAAGAGGTCGCCGAAGAGGTTGTGGAAGAGGGCGAGAAGGTTCCGGAAGAAGTGGCCGA
AGAAGTTGCCGAAGAAGTCGCTGAAGAGGTTGCCGAGGAAGTGGCCGAAGAACTTGTGGAAAAAGTGGAC
GAAGAAGTCGCTGAGAAGGTCGTGGAAGAGGAAGGCGAGAAGGTCCCCGAAGAAGTCGTGGAAGAAGTTG
ACGAAGAGGTTGCAGAGAAGGTGGTCGAGGAAGAGGGGGAGAAAGTTTTGGAAGAAGTCATCGAAGAGGT
CGTGGAAGAAGTGGCTGAAGAAGTCGCAGAGAAAGTTGTTGAGGAACAAGGCGAAAAAGTGAACAAAAAC
GACCTCAACGACGCCAGCAGCGAAGAGATCAAGGACAGCTCCGACTTCAAAGAGAGCCACGAAGAACTGT
TCAAGGTGTTCCTCGAGCTGATCAACAAGAACGATCTGGTCAAAGAGAACCTGAAGAAGATCACCAACAA
TCTGAACGAGATGCACCTGAGCACCCTGTACCCTGGCGCGCCGTCGACCTCCATCACGGCCTATAAGAGT
GAGGGGGAGTCAGCGGAGTTCTCCTTCCCACTCAACCTTGGAGAGGAAAGCCTGCAGGGAGAGTTGAGAT
GGAAGGCAGAGAAGGCTCCTTCTTCCCAGTCCTGGATCACCTTCTCCCTAAAGAACCAAAAGGTGTCTGT
GCAGAAGTCTACTAGCAACCCCAAGTTCCAGCTGTCCGAAACGCTCCCACTCACCCTTCAGATACCCCAG
GTCTCCCTTCAGTTTGCTGGTTCTGGCAACCTGACCCTGACTCTGGACAGAGGGATACTGTATCAGGAAG
TGAACCTGGTGGTGATGAAAGTGACTCAGCCCGACAGCAACACTTTGACCTGTGAGGTGATGGGACCCAC
CTCACCCAAGATGAGACTGATCTTGAAGCAGGAGAATCAGGAGGCCAGGGTCTCCAGGCAGGAGAAAGTG
ATTCAAGTGCAGGCCCCTGAAGCAGGGGTGTGGCAATGTCTACTGAGTGAAGGTGAAGAGGTCAAGATGG
ACTCCAAGATCCAGGTTTTATCCAAAGGGTTGAATTCCGGCAGCCTGCACCACATCCTGGACGCCCAGAA
GATGCTGTGGAACCACAGGGACAGGAACCTGCCTCCTCTGGCCCCTCTGGGCCCCCACCACCATCACCAC
CATTGAGTCTAGACACGTGATTAATTAAGGATCCCCCGACCTCGACCTCTGGCTAATAAAGGAAATTTAT
TTTCATTGCAATAGTGTGTTGGAATTTTTTGTGTCTCTCACTCGGAAGGACATATGGGAGGGCAAATCAT
TTGGTCGAGATCCCTCGGAGATCTCTAGCTAGAGGATCGATCCCCGCCCCGGACGAACTAAACCTGACTA
CGACATCTCTGCCCCTTCTTCGCGGGGCAGTGCATGTAATCCCTTCAGTTGGTTGGTACAACTTGCCAAC
TGGGCCCTGTTCCACATGTGACACGGGGGGGGACCAAACACAAAGGGGTTCTCTGACTGTAGTTGACATC
CTTATAAATGGATGTGCACATTTGCCAACACTGAGTGGCTTTCATCCTGGAGCAGACTTTGCAGTCTGTG
GACTGCAACACAACATTGCCTTTATGTGTAACTCTTGGCTGAAGCTCTTACACCAATGCTGGGGGACATG
TACCTCCCAGGGGCCCAGGAAGACTACGGGAGGCTACACCAACGTCAATCAGAGGGGCCTGTGTAGCTAC
CGATAAGCGGACCCTCAAGAGGGCATTAGCAATAGTGTTTATAAGGCCCCCTTGTTAACCCTAAACGGGT
AGCATATGCTTCCCGGGTAGTAGTATATACTATCCAGACTAACCCTAATTCAATAGCATATGTTACCCAA
CGGGAAGCATATGCTATCGAATTAGGGTTAGTAAAAGGGTCCTAAGGAACAGCGATATCTCCCACCCCAT
GAGCTGTCACGGTTTTATTTACATGGGGTCAGGATTCCACGAGGGTAGTGAACCATTTTAGTCACAAGGG
CAGTGGCTGAAGATCAAGGAGCGGGCAGTGAACTCTCCTGAATCTTCGCCTGCTTCTTCATTCTCCTTCG
TTTAGCTAATAGAATAACTGCTGAGTTGTGAACAGTAAGGTGTATGTGAGGTGCTCGAAAACAAGGTTTC
AGGTGACGCCCCCAGAATAAAATTTGGACGGGGGGTTCAGTGGTGGCATTGTGCTATGACACCAATATAA
CCCTCACAAACCCCTTGGGCAATAAATACTAGTGTAGGAATGAAACATTCTGAATATCTTTAACAATAGA
AATCCATGGGGTGGGGACAAGCCGTAAAGACTGGATGTCCATCTCACACGAATTTATGGCTATGGGCAAC
ACATAATCCTAGTGCAATATGATACTGGGGTTATTAAGATGTGTCCCAGGCAGGGACCAAGACAGGTGAA
CCATGTTGTTACACTCTATTTGTAACAAGGGGAAAGAGAGTGGACGCCGACAGCAGCGGACTCCACTGGT
TGTCTCTAACACCCCCGAAAATTAAACGGGGCTCCACGCCAATGGGGCCCATAAACAAAGACAAGTGGCC
ACTCTTTTTTTTGAAATTGTGGAGTGGGGGCACGCGTCAGCCCCCACACGCCGCCCTGCGGTTTTGGACT
GTAAAATAAGGGTGTAATAACTTGGCTGATTGTAACCCCGCTAACCACTGCGGTCAAACCACTTGCCCAC
AAAACCACTAATGGCACCCCGGGGAATACCTGCATAAGTAGGTGGGCGGGCCAAGATAGGGGCGCGATTG
CTGCGATCTGGAGGACAAATTACACACACTTGCGCCTGAGCGCCAAGCACAGGGTTGTTGGTCCTCATAT
TCACGAGGTCGCTGAGAGCACGGTGGGCTAATGTTGCCATGGGTAGCATATACTACCCAAATATCTGGAT
AGCATATGCTATCCTAATCTATATCTGGGTAGCATAGGCTATCCTAATCTATATCTGGGTAGCATATGCT
ATCCTAATCTATATCTGGGTAGTATATGCTATCCTAATTTATATCTGGGTAGCATAGGCTATCCTAATCT
ATATCTGGGTAGCATATGCTATCCTAATCTATATCTGGGTAGTATATGCTATCCTAATCTGTATCCGGGT
AGCATATGCTATCCTAATAGAGATTAGGGTAGTATATGCTATCCTAATTTATATCTGGGTAGCATATACT
ACCCAAATATCTGGATAGCATATGCTATCCTAATCTATATCTGGGTAGCATATGCTATCCTAATCTATAT
CTGGGTAGCATAGGCTATCCTAATCTATATCTGGGTAGCATATGCTATCCTAATCTATATCTGGGTAGTA
TATGCTATCCTAATTTATATCTGGGTAGCATAGGCTATCCTAATCTATATCTGGGTAGCATATGCTATCC
TAATCTATATCTGGGTAGTATATGCTATCCTAATCTGTATCCGGGTAGCATATGCTATCCTCATGATAAG
CTGTCAAACATGAGAATTTTCTTGAAGACGAAAGGGCCTCGTGATACGCCTATTTTTATAGGTTAATGTC
ATGATAATAATGGTTTCTTAGACGTCAGGTGGCACTTTTCGGGGAAATGTGCGCGGAACCCCTATTTGTT
TATTTTTCTAAATACATTCAAATATGTATCCGCTCATGAGACAATAACCCTGATAAATGCTTCAATAATA
TTGAAAAAGGAAGAGTATGAGTATTCAACATTTCCGTGTCGCCCTTATTCCCTTTTTTGCGGCATTTTGC
CTTCCTGTTTTTGCTCACCCAGAAACGCTGGTGAAAGTAAAAGATGCTGAAGATCAGTTGGGTGCACGAG
TGGGTTACATCGAACTGGATCTCAACAGCGGTAAGATCCTTGAGAGTTTTCGCCCCGAAGAACGTTTTCC
AATGATGAGCACTTTTAAAGTTCTGCTATGTGGCGCGGTATTATCCCGTGTTGACGCCGGGCAAGAGCAA
CTCGGTCGCCGCATACACTATTCTCAGAATGACTTGGTTGAGTACTCACCAGTCACAGAAAAGCATCTTA
CGGATGGCATGACAGTAAGAGAATTATGCAGTGCTGCCATAACCATGAGTGATAACACTGCGGCCAACTT
ACTTCTGACAACGATCGGAGGACCGAAGGAGCTAACCGCTTTTTTGCACAACATGGGGGATCATGTAACT
CGCCTTGATCGTTGGGAACCGGAGCTGAATGAAGCCATACCAAACGACGAGCGTGACACCACGATGCCTG
CAGCAATGGCAACAACGTTGCGCAAACTATTAACTGGCGAACTACTTACTCTAGCTTCCCGGCAACAATT
AATAGACTGGATGGAGGCGGATAAAGTTGCAGGACCACTTCTGCGCTCGGCCCTTCCGGCTGGCTGGTTT
ATTGCTGATAAATCTGGAGCCGGTGAGCGTGGGTCTCGCGGTATCATTGCAGCACTGGGGCCAGATGGTA
AGCCCTCCCGTATCGTAGTTATCTACACGACGGGGAGTCAGGCAACTATGGATGAACGAAATAGACAGAT
CGCTGAGATAGGTGCCTCACTGATTAAGCATTGGTAACTGTCAGACCAAGTTTACTCATATATACTTTAG
ATTGATTTAAAACTTCATTTTTAATTTAAAAGGATCTAGGTGAAGATCCTTTTTGATAATCTCATGACCA
AAATCCCTTAACGTGAGTTTTCGTTCCACTGAGCGTCAGACCCCGTAGAAAAGATCAAAGGATCTTCTTG
AGATCCTTTTTTTCTGCGCGTAATCTGCTGCTTGCAAACAAAAAAACCACCGCTACCAGCGGTGGTTTGT
TTGCCGGATCAAGAGCTACCAACTCTTTTTCCGAAGGTAACTGGCTTCAGCAGAGCGCAGATACCAAATA
CTGTTCTTCTAGTGTAGCCGTAGTTAGGCCACCACTTCAAGAACTCTGTAGCACCGCCTACATACCTCGC
TCTGCTAATCCTGTTACCAGTGGCTGCTGCCAGTGGCGATAAGTCGTGTCTTACCGGGTTGGACTCAAGA
CGATAGTTACCGGATAAGGCGCAGCGGTCGGGCTGAACGGGGGGTTCGTGCACACAGCCCAGCTTGGAGC
GAACGACCTACACCGAACTGAGATACCTACAGCGTGAGCTATGAGAAAGCGCCACGCTTCCCGAAGGGAG
AAAGGCGGACAGGTATCCGGTAAGCGGCAGGGTCGGAACAGGAGAGCGCACGAGGGAGCTTCCAGGGGGA
AACGCCTGGTATCTTTATAGTCCTGTCGGGTTTCGCCACCTCTGACTTGAGCGTCGATTTTTGTGATGCT
CGTCAGGGGGGCGGAGCCTATGGAAAAACGCCAGCAACGCGGCCTTTTTACGGTTCCTGGCCTTTTGCTG
GCCTTTTGCTCACATGTTCTTTCCTGCGTTATCCCCTGATTCTGTGGATAACCGTATTACCGCCTTTGAG
TGAGCTGATACCGCTCGCCGCAGCCGAACGACCGAGCGCAGCGAGTCAGTGAGCGAGGAAGCGGAAGAGC
GCCCAATACGCAAACCGCCTCTCCCCGCGCGTTGGCCGATTCATTAATGCAGCTGGCACGACAGGTTTCC
CGACTGGAAAGCGGGCAGTGAGCGCAACGCAATTAATGTGAGTTAGCTCACTCATTAGGCACCCCAGGCT
TTACACTTTATGCTTCCGGCTCGTATGTTGTGTGGAATTGTGAGCGGATAACAATTTCACACAGGAAACA
GCTATGACCATGATTACGCCAAGCTCTAGCTAGAGGTCGACCAATTCTCATGTTTGACAGCTTATCATCG
CAGATCCGGGCAACGTTGTTGCCATTGCTGCAGGCGCAGAACTGGTAGGTATGGAAGATCTATACATTGA
ATCAATATTGGCAATTAGCCATATTAGTCATTGGTTATATAGCATAAATCAATATTGGCTATTGGCCATT
GCATACGTTGTATCTATATCATAATATGTACATTTATATTGGCTCATGTCCAATATGACCGC
