>Addgene plasmid #50804 | MSP3.6-bio-His | addgene partial sequence | sequence record 78606 | EBVori-F 5'-CCACTCAGTGTTGGCAAATG-3'
GAGAACCCCTTTGTGTTTGGTCCCCCCCCGTGTCACATGTGGAACAGGGCCCAGTTGGCAAGTTGTACCA
ACCAACTGAAGGGATTACATGCACTGCCCCGCGAAGAAGGGGCAGAGATGTCGTAGTCAGGTTTAGTTCG
TCCGGGGCGGGGATCGATCCTCTAGCTAGAGATCTCCGAGGGATCTCGACCAAATGATTTGCCCTCCCAT
ATGTCCTTCCGAGTGAGAGACACAAAAAATTCCAACACACTATTGCAATGAAAATAAATTTCCTTTATTA
GCCAGAGGTCGAGGTCGGGGGATCCTTAATTAATCACGTGTCTAGACTCAATGGTGGTGATGGTGGTGGG
GGCCCAGAGGGGCCAGAGGAGGCAGGTTCCTGTCCCTGTGGTTCCACAGCATCTTCTGGGCGTCCAGGAT
GTGGTGCAGGCTGCCGGAATTCAACCCTTTGGATAAAACCTGGATCTTGGAGTCCATCTTGACCTCTTCA
CCTTCACTCAGTAGACATTGCCACACCCCTGCTTCAGGGGCCTGCACTTGAATCACTTTCTCCTGCCTGG
AGACCCTGGCCTCCTGATTCTCCTGCTTCAAGATCAGTCTCATCTTGGGTGAGGTGGGTCCCATCACCTC
ACAGGTCAAAGTGTTGCTGTCGGGCTGAGTCACTTTCATCACCACCAGGTTCACTTCCTGATACAGTATC
CCTCTGTCCAGAGTCAGGGTCAGGTTGCCAGAACCAGCAAACTGAAGGGAGACCTGGGGTATCTGAAGGG
TGAGTGGGAGCGTTTCGGACAGCTGGAACTTGGGGTTGCTAGTAGACTTCTGCACAGACACCTTTTGGTT
CTTTAGGGAGAAGGTGATCCAGGACTGGGAAGAAGGAGCCTTCTCTGCCTTCCATCTCAACTCTCCCTGC
AGGCTTTCCTCTCC
