>Addgene plasmid #50804 | MSP3.6-bio-His | addgene partial sequence | sequence record 79446 | CMV-F 5'-CGCAAATGGGCGGTAGGCGTG-3'
ACCGTCAGATCCTCACTCTCTTCCGCATCGCTGTCTGCGAGGGCCAGCTGTTGGGCTCGCGGTTGAGGAC
AAACTCTTCGCGGTCTTTCCAGTACTCTTGGATCGGAAACCCGTCGGCCTCCGAACGGTACTCCGCCACC
GAGGGACCTGAGCGAGTCCGCATCGACCGGATCGGAAAACCTCTCGAGAAAGGCGTCTAACCAGTCACAG
TCGCAAGGTAGGCTGAGCACCGTGGCGGGCGGCAGCGGGTGGCGGTCGGGGTTGTTTCTGGCGGAGGTGC
TGCTGATGATGTAATTAAAGTAGGCGGTCTTGAGACGGCGGATGGTCGAGGTGAGGTGTGGCAGGCTTGA
GATCCAGCTGTTGGGGTGAGTACTCCCTCTCAAAAGCGGGCATTACTTCTGCGCTAAGATTGTCAGTTTC
CAAAAACGAGGAGGATTTGATATTCACCTGGCCCGATCTGGCCATACACTTGAGTGACAATGACATCCAC
TTTGCCTTTCTCTCCACAGGTGTCCACTCCCAGGTCCAAGTTTGCCACCATGGAGTTTCAGACCCAGGTA
CTCATGTCCCTGCTGCTCTGCATGTCTGGTGCGGCCGCAAATGGCGCCCTGAGCGAGAATATCGAGAGCG
CCGAGGAAATCGACGCCCTGAAAACAAACCTGCGGAACGGCTACCTGAACAACGCCTACTTCAACGAGGA
AAACAACAACCTGAACATCGAGAACGAGATCAACAACGCCAACTACAATGAAGTGACCGAGGAAACGAAA
GAGGAACTGTACGACATCAATGAGAATATCTTCCCCGACTACTTCTTCCTGGAC
